Addgene plasmid #34255: KHBD00100
Depositing lab: Bart Deplancke. Depositing organization: Swiss Federal Institute of Technology (EPFL). Publication: Automated protein-DNA interaction screening of Drosophila regulatory elements. Korneel Hens, Jean-Daniel Feuz, Alina Isakova, Antonina Lagovitina, Andreas Massouras, Julien Bryois, Patrick Callaerts, Susan E. Celniker, Bart Deplancke. Nat Methods. 2011 Oct 30;8(12):1065-70. 10.1038/nmeth.1763 PubMed 22037703.
Backbone
  Vector backbone: pDONR221
  Backbone manufacturer: Invitrogen
  Backbone size w/o insert (bp): 2536
  Vector type: Gateway Donor Vector
Growth in bacteria
  Bacterial resistance: Kanamycin, 50 μg/mL
  Growth temperature: 37°C
  Growth strain: DH5alpha
  Copy number: High Copy
Gene/Insert
  Gene/Insert name: CG3847 (alt names: FBgn0029867; CG3847)
  Species: D. melanogaster (fly)
  Insert size (bp): 1140
  Entrez Gene: CG3847 (a.k.a. Dmel_CG3847, Dmel\CG3847)
  Cloning method: Gateway Cloning
  Sequencing primers: 5′ M13F; 3′ M13R
Terms and licenses: Academic/Nonprofit Terms; Industry Terms: Not Available to Industry
Depositor comments: Please note that the ORFs in this collection were cloned open-ended (without a stop codon).
How to cite: KHBD00100 was a gift from Bart Deplancke (Addgene plasmid # 34255 ; http://n2t.net/addgene:34255 ; RRID:Addgene_34255)
