[The description below was written by a language model from this plasmid's Addgene catalogue record.]
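Description:
KHBD00100 is a Gateway entry-type clone built in the Invitrogen pDONR221 donor backbone, carrying the open reading frame of the Drosophila melanogaster gene CG3847 (FBgn0029867). The insert is about 1.1 kb in a backbone of roughly 2.5 kb once the donor cassette has been replaced. The plasmid is maintained in standard E. coli cloning strains at high copy number and is selected with kanamycin. No feature table accompanies the record, so the origin of replication and the recombination sites are not explicitly listed. In general, an ORF recombined into pDONR221 by a BP reaction ends up flanked by attL sites, and the M13 forward and reverse primer sites on either side of the insert, which the record names as sequencing primers, allow its verification.

The construct carries no promoter for expressing the insert, as is typical for a donor-derived clone. It serves as a shuttle from which the CG3847 coding sequence can be moved by LR recombination into Gateway destination vectors of choice. The depositor notes that the ORFs in this collection were cloned open-ended, without a stop codon, which permits in-frame C-terminal fusions to tags or functional domains supplied by the destination vector. It also means that a stop codon must be provided downstream. The associated publication concerns automated screening of protein–DNA interactions at Drosophila regulatory elements, which suggests the clone is part of a larger ORF resource used to produce fusion proteins for such assays. The record does not describe the function of the CG3847 protein or specify which destination vectors were used.
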