>Addgene plasmid #34255 | KHBD00100 | depositor partial sequence | sequence record 40822 | KHBD00100 sequence 1140 bps
ATGAATGCCAAGCGCGTGAAGTATTCCATGGTGAAGGAGGAGATCGTGCCCGTGCTTATCGAGCAAGATA
CCGAGGTTGATCCCGAGGAGGAGCCCGAGGAGGATGAGGAGCACGTTCAAGAAGATGACGGCCAGGAGAC
GCAATATACGTATGCCTATACCACCGGCGACGACGATGACACCGAAACTGCGGTGGTGACCCTCAGCGAT
CGTGACCACGAGGCGCTGGTCAATGCCGAGGAGGTGATTATCGATGAGAACGGTCACGCGGTGACCCTGC
AGGAGCTGGTCGAGAACAGCACCGTCGAGGAGGAGACCATCGAACAGGGCGATGGTACACACACCATCCT
TCATATTGTGCCCAATATTCATGGCGAGGAGGTCGAGGAGGATGAAGAGCTCGAGGATGGCGAGGAGGTA
GAGCATGACGATGAGTTTGTCACCGTCGACCACGAGGGCGGCGAATTGGAGGTTGAAGATGACGAGGTGG
GCTCTATTGTGTTCGAGAGTACCATCGACCATGCCGAACAAGATCCGTATGGTCGCAACAAGACCTTCTA
CTGTCCCAATTGCGGCAATTGCTACAGCGCCGCCGGCTCCCTGAAGCTTCATATGCGCGCCTGCCTGCGG
CAGAGGAACGAGATCTCCACCGATGAACGCAAGTGCAAAGTGTGCAGCAAGGTCTTCAACTCGGTTGCCT
ACCTCAAGGAGCATATGATGCGGCACACGGGCGAGCAGCCCTTCCGCTGCACCCGCTGCTATCGCAAGTT
CGTCGAGGAGAGCAAATTTACCGCCCACATGGAGTCGCACAAGCACCAGGACAAGCTCGAGGCCGAAGCG
GTGGCCCTGGCCGCCCAGCACGGCGGCAAGAAGGTGGTCGTCAAGGAGTTCCAGTGCGCCTTCTGCTCGC
AGAACTTCACCGTCGTCTTCGATGTTGGCCAGGTGAAGAGACGCTATGCCTGCGACGCCTGCCGCGATAA
GTACTCTAATGCGGAGGCACTGCGGCAGCACAAGCAGCAGGTGGAGGAGAAGCGCGAGTTCAGCTGCGTA
CGTTGCGGCCGCAAGTTCGTTTTCGAGGGCTTCCTACAGCGCCATCTGCCCACCTGCGATGGCAGCATCA
AGCGTCGAAGGGACATGAAG
