>Addgene plasmid #34255 | KHBD00100 | addgene partial sequence | sequence record 41889 | M13-Rev 5'-CAGGAAACAGCTATGACC-3'
TTTATTTTGACTGATAGTGACCTGTTCGTTGCAACAAATTGATAAGCAATGCTTTCTTATAATGCCAACT
TTGTACAAGAAAGTTGGCAACTTCATGTCCCTTCGACGCTTGATGCTGCCATCGCAGGTGGGCAGATGGC
GCTGTAGGAAGCCCTCGAAAACGAACTTGCGGCCGCAACGTACGCAGCTGAACTCGCGCTTCTCCTCCAC
CTGCTGCTTGTGCTGCCGCAGTGCCTCCGCATTAGAGTACTTATCGCGGCAGGCGTCGCAGGCATAGCGT
CTCTTCACCTGGCCAACATCGAAGACGACGGTGAAGTTCTGCGAGCAGAAGGCGCACTGGAACTCCTTGA
CGACCACCTTCTTGCCGCCGTGCTGGGCGGCCAGGGCCACCGCTTCGGCCTCGAGCTTGTCCTGGTGCTT
GTGCGACTCCATGTGGGCGGTAAATTTGCTCTCCTCGACGAACTTGCGATAGCAGCGGGTGCAGCGGAAG
GGCTGCTCGCCCGTGTGCCGCATCATATGCTCCTTGAGGTAGGCAACCGAGTTGAAGACCTTGCTGCACA
CTTTGCACTTGCGTTCATCGGTGGAGATCTCGTTCCTCTGCCGCAGGCAGGCGCGCATATGAAGCTTCAG
GGAGCCGGCGGCGCTGTAGCAATTGCCGCAATTGGGACAGTAGAAGGTCTTGTTGCGACCATACGGATCT
TGTTCGGCATGGTCGATGGTACTCTCGAACACAATAGAGCCCACCTCGTCATCTTCAACCTCCAATTCGC
CGCCCTCGTGGTCGACGGTGACAAACTCATCGTCATGCTCTACCTCCTCGCCATCCTCGA
